>Addgene plasmid #154088 | pINDUCER-21-LCOR-P2A-HOXA9-T2A-HOXA5-IMPROVED | addgene full sequence | sequence record 333796 | Addgene NGS Result
TGGAAGGGCTAATTCACTCCCAAAGAAGACAAGATATCCTTGATCTGTGGATCTACCACACACAAGGCTA
CTTCCCTGATTAGCAGAACTACACACCAGGGCCAGGGGTCAGATATCCACTGACCTTTGGATGGTGCTAC
AAGCTAGTACCAGTTGAGCCAGATAAGGTAGAAGAGGCCAATAAAGGAGAGAACACCAGCTTGTTACACC
CTGTGAGCCTGCATGGGATGGATGACCCGGAGAGAGAAGTGTTAGAGTGGAGGTTTGACAGCCGCCTAGC
ATTTCATCACGTGGCCCGAGAGCTGCATCCGGAGTACTTCAAGAACTGCTGATATCGAGCTTGCTACAAG
GGACTTTCCGCTGGGGACTTTCCAGGGAGGCGTGGCCTGGGCGGGACTGGGGAGTGGCGAGCCCTCAGAT
CCTGCATATAAGCAGCTGCTTTTTGCCTGTACTGGGTCTCTCTGGTTAGACCAGATCTGAGCCTGGGAGC
TCTCTGGCTAACTAGGGAACCCACTGCTTAAGCCTCAATAAAGCTTGCCTTGAGTGCTTCAAGTAGTGTG
TGCCCGTCTGTTGTGTGACTCTGGTAACTAGAGATCCCTCAGACCCTTTTAGTCAGTGTGGAAAATCTCT
AGCAGTGGCGCCCGAACAGGGACTTGAAAGCGAAAGGGAAACCAGAGGAGCTCTCTCGACGCAGGACTCG
GCTTGCTGAAGCGCGCACGGCAAGAGGCGAGGGGCGGCGACTGGTGAGTACGCCAAAAATTTTGACTAGC
GGAGGCTAGAAGGAGAGAGATGGGTGCGAGAGCGTCAGTATTAAGCGGGGGAGAATTAGATCGCGATGGG
AAAAAATTCGGTTAAGGCCAGGGGGAAAGAAAAAATATAAATTAAAACATATAGTATGGGCAAGCAGGGA
GCTAGAACGATTCGCAGTTAATCCTGGCCTGTTAGAAACATCAGAAGGCTGTAGACAAATACTGGGACAG
CTACAACCATCCCTTCAGACAGGATCAGAAGAACTTAGATCATTATATAATACAGTAGCAACCCTCTATT
GTGTGCATCAAAGGATAGAGATAAAAGACACCAAGGAAGCTTTAGACAAGATAGAGGAAGAGCAAAACAA
AAGTAAGACCACCGCACAGCAAGCGGCCGGCCGCTGATCTTCAGACCTGGAGGAGGAGATATGAGGGACA
ATTGGAGAAGTGAATTATATAAATATAAAGTAGTAAAAATTGAACCATTAGGAGTAGCACCCACCAAGGC
AAAGAGAAGAGTGGTGCAGAGAGAAAAAAGAGCAGTGGGAATAGGAGCTTTGTTCCTTGGGTTCTTGGGA
GCAGCAGGAAGCACTATGGGCGCAGCGTCAATGACGCTGACGGTACAGGCCAGACAATTATTGTCTGGTA
TAGTGCAGCAGCAGAACAATTTGCTGAGGGCTATTGAGGCGCAACAGCATCTGTTGCAACTCACAGTCTG
GGGCATCAAGCAGCTCCAGGCAAGAATCCTGGCTGTGGAAAGATACCTAAAGGATCAACAGCTCCTGGGG
ATTTGGGGTTGCTCTGGAAAACTCATTTGCACCACTGCTGTGCCTTGGAATGCTAGTTGGAGTAATAAAT
CTCTGGAACAGATTTGGAATCACACGACCTGGATGGAGTGGGACAGAGAAATTAACAATTACACAAGCTT
AATACACTCCTTAATTGAAGAATCGCAAAACCAGCAAGAAAAGAATGAACAAGAATTATTGGAATTAGAT
AAATGGGCAAGTTTGTGGAATTGGTTTAACATAACAAATTGGCTGTGGTATATAAAATTATTCATAATGA
TAGTAGGAGGCTTGGTAGGTTTAAGAATAGTTTTTGCTGTACTTTCTATAGTGAATAGAGTTAGGCAGGG
ATATTCACCATTATCGTTTCAGACCCACCTCCCAACCCCGAGGGGACCCGACAGGCCCGAAGGAATAGAA
GAAGAAGGTGGAGAGAGAGACAGAGACAGATCCATTCGATTAGTGAACGGATCTCGACGGTATCGCCGAA
TTCACAAATGGCAGTATTCATCCACAATTTTAAAAGAAAAGGGGGGATTGGGGGGTACAGTGCAGGGGAA
AGAATAGTAGACATAATAGCAACAGACATACAAACTAAAGAATTACAAAAACAAATTACAAAAATTCAAA
ATTTTCGGGTTTATTACAGGGACAGCAGAGATCCAGTTTGGACTAGGATCCTTTACCACTCCCTATCAGT
GATAGAGAAAAGTGAAAGTCGAGTTTACCACTCCCTATCAGTGATAGAGAAAAGTGAAAGTCGAGTTTAC
CACTCCCTATCAGTGATAGAGAAAAGTGAAAGTCGAGTTTACCACTCCCTATCAGTGATAGAGAAAAGTG
AAAGTCGAGTTTACCACTCCCTATCAGTGATAGAGAAAAGTGAAAGTCGAGTTTACCACTCCCTATCAGT
GATAGAGAAAAGTGAAAGTCGAGCTCGGTACCCGGGTCGAGGTAGGCGTGTACGGTGGGAGGCCTATATA
AGCAGAGCTCGTTTAGTGAACCGTCAGATCGCCTGGAGACGCCATCCACGCTGTTTTGACCTCCATAGAA
GACACCGGGACCGATCCAGCCTCCGCGGCCCCGAACTAGTCCAGTGTGGTGGAATTCTGCAGATATCAAC
AAGTTTGTACAAAAAAGCAGGCTCCGCGGCCGCCCCCTTCACCATGCAGCGAATGATCCAACAATTTGCT
GCTGAATATACCTCAAAAAATAGCTCTACTCAGGACCCCAGCCAGCCCAATAGCACAAAGAACCAAAGCC
TGCCGAAAGCATCTCCAGTCACCACCTCTCCCACGGCTGCAACTACTCAGAACCCTGTGCTCAGCAAACT
TCTCATGGCTGACCAAGACTCACCTCTGGACCTTACTGTCAGA
[60 nt withheld, positions 2914-2973]
CCATGTGCTGGCAGCACTTCCCTGAGCCACTCTCCAGGCTGCTCCAGTACTCAAGGGAACGGGCGACCTG
GGAGACCCAGCCAGTACCGCCCAGACGGACTTCGGAGTGGTGATGGGGTACCTCCAAGAAGCTTACAGGA
TGGAACCAGGGAAGGTTTTGGACACTCCACATCACTCAAAGTTCCACTGGCTCGATCCCTGCAGATTAGT
GAAGAACTACTGAGCAGAAACCAATTGTCCACAGCTGCCAGCCTTGGGCCATCTGGATTACAGAATCATG
GACAACACTTAATATTATCCAGGGAAGCCTCTTGGGCAAAACCACATTACGAGTTCAACCTCAGCCGTAT
GAAGTTCAGGGGAAATGGTGCACTCAGCAACATCAGTGACCTTCCTTTTCTTGCAGAAAACTCTGCCTTT
CCAAAAATGGCACTTCAAGCAAAACAAGATGGAAAAAAGGATGTGAGCCATTCATCTCCTGTAGATTTAA
AGATACCACAAGTTCGAGGAATGGATCTTTCTTGGGAGTCTCGCACTGGTGATCAGTACAGCTATAGCTC
TTTGGTAATGGGTTCACAAACGGAGAGCGCGCTTAGTAAAAAATTAAGGGCTATTCTTCCAAAACAAAGT
AGAAAAAGCATGTTAGATGCTGGACCCGATTCTTGGGGCTCAGATGCTGAGCAGTCTACCTCTGGACAGC
CATATCCCACATCGGATCAAGAAGGAGACCCTGGCTCCAAGCAGCCTCGGAAGAAAAGAGGGCGTTACAG
ACAGTACAACAGTGAGATACTGGAGGAAGCAATCTCAGTGGTTATGAGTGGAAAAATGAGTGTTTCCAAA
GCTCAGAGTATTTATGGGATTCCCCACAGTACACTGGAGTACAAAGTAAAGGAGAGGCTGGGCACTTTGA
AAAACCCTCCAAAGAAAAAGATGAAATTAATGAGTGGAGGATCTGGAGCAACAAACTTCTCACTACTCAA
ACAAGCAGGTGACGTGGAGGAGAATCCCGGCCCTATGGCCACCACTGGGGCCCTGGGCAACTACTACGTG
GACTCGTTCCTGCTGGGCGCCGACGCCGCGGATGAGCTGAGCGTTGGCCGCTATGCGCCGGGGACCCTGG
GCCAGCCTCCCCGGCAGGCGGCGACGCTGGCCGAGCACCCCGACTTCAGCCCGTGCAGCTTCCAGTCCAA
GGCGACGGTGTTTGGCGCCTCGTGGAACCCAGTGCACGCGGCGGGCGCCAACGCTGTACCCGCTGCGGTG
TACCACCACCATCACCACCACCCCTACGTGCACCCCCAGGCGCCCGTGGCGGCGGCGGCGCCGGACGGCA
GGTACATGCGCTCCTGGCTGGAGCCCACGCCCGGTGCGCTCTCCTTCGCGGGCTTGCCCTCCAGCCGGCC
TTATGGCATTAAACCTGAACCGCTGTCGGCCAGAAGGGGTGACTGTCCCACGCTTGACACTCACACTTTG
TCCCTGACTGACTATGCTTGTGGTTCTCCTCCAGTTGATAGAGAAAAACAACCCAGCGAAGGCGCCTTCT
CTGAAAACAATGCTGAGAATGAGAGCGGCGGAGACAAGCCCCCCATCGATCCCAATAACCCAGCAGCCAA
CTGGCTTCATGCGCGCTCCACTCGGAAAAAGCGGTGCCCCTATACAAAACACCAGACCCTGGAACTGGAG
AAAGAGTTTCTGTTCAACATGTACCTCACCAGGGACCGCAGGTACGAGGTGGCTCGACTGCTCAACCTCA
CCGAGAGGCAGGTCAAGATCTGGTTCCAGAACCGCAGGATGAAAATGAAGAAAATCAACAAAGACCGAGC
AAAAGACGAGGAGGGCAGAGGAAGTCTTCTAACATGCGGTGACGTGGAGGAGAATCCCGGCCCTATGAGC
TCTTATTTTGTAAACTCATTTTGCGGTCGCTATCCAAATGGCCCGGACTACCAGTTGCATAATTATGGAG
ATCATAGTTCCGTGAGCGAGCAATTCAGGGACTCGGCGAGCATGCACTCCGGCAGGTACGGCTACGGCTA
CAATGGCATGGATCTCAGCGTCGGCCGCTCGGGCTCCGGCCACTTTGGCTCCGGAGAGCGCGCCCGCAGC
TACGCTGCCAGCGCCAGCGCGGCGCCCGCCGAGCCCAGGTACAGCCAGCCGGCCACGTCCACGCACTCTC
CTCAGCCCGATCCGCTGCCCTGCTCCGCCGTGGCCCCCTCGCCCGGCAGCGACAGCCACCACGGCGGGAA
AAACTCCCTAAGCAACTCCAGCGGCGCCTCGGCCGACGCCGGCAGCACCCACATCAGCAGCAGAGAGGGG
GTTGGCACGGCGTCCGGAGCCGAGGAGGACGCCCCTGCCAGCAGCGAGCAGGCGAGTGCGCAGAGCGAGC
CGAGCCCGGCGCCGCCCGCCCAACCCCAGATCTACCCCTGGATGCGCAAGCTGCACATAAGTCATGACAA
CATAGGCGGCCCGGAAGGCAAAAGGGCCCGGACGGCCTACACGCGCTACCAGACCCTGGAGCTGGAGAAG
GAGTTCCACTTCAACCGTTACCTGACCCGCAGAAGGAGGATTGAAATAGCACATGCTCTTTGCCTCTCCG
AGAGACAAATTAAAATCTGGTTCCAAAACCGGAGAATGAAGTGGAAAAAAGATAATAAGCTGAAAAGCAT
GAGCATGGCCGCGGCAGGAGGGGCCTTCCGTCCCTGAGGCGCGCCGACCCAGCTTTCTTGTACAAAGTGG
TTGATATCCAGCACAGTGGCGGCCGCTCGAGTCTAGAGGGCCCGCGGTTCGAATACCCATACGACGTCCC
AGACTACGCTTAGTAATGATTAATTAAACTAGAAATTCTACCGGGTAGGGGAGGCGCTTTTCCCAAGGCA
GTCTGGAGTAACCCACCCAAGATCTGGCCTCCGCGCCGGGTTTTGGCGCCTCCCGCGGGCGCCCCCCTCC
TCACGGCGAGCCGCGTAAGATCTGGCCTCCGCGCCGGGTTTTGGCGCCTCCCGCGGGCGCCCCCCTCCTC
ACGGCGAGCCTAGTCGTGAGGCTCCGGTGCCCGTCAGTGGGCAGAGCGCACATCGCCCACAGTCCCCGAG
AAGTTGGGGGGAGGGGTCGGCAATTGAACCGGTGCCTAGAGAAGGTGGCGCGGGGTAAACTGGGAAAGTG
ATGTCGTGTACTGGCTCCGCCTTTTTCCCGAGGGTGGGGGAGAACCGTATATAAGTGCAGTAGTCGCCGT
GAACGTTCTTTTTCGCAACGGGTTTGCCGCCAGAACACAGGTAAGTGCCGTGTGTGGTTCCCGCGGGCCT
GGCCTCTTTACGGGTTATGGCCCTTGCGTGCCTTGAATTACTTCCACCTGGCTGCAGTACGTGATTCTTG
ATCCCGAGCTTCGGGTTGGAAGTGGGTGGGAGAGTTCGAGGCCTTGCGCTTAAGGAGCCCCTTCGCCTCG
TGCTTGAGTTGAGGCCTGGCCTGGGCGCTGGGGCCGCCGCGTGCGAATCTGGTGGCACCTTCGCGCCTGT
CTCGCTGCTTTCGATAAGTCTCTAGCCATTTAAAATTTTTGATGACCTGCTGCGACGCTTTTTTTCTGGC
AAGATAGTCTTGTAAATGCGGGCCAAGATCTGCACACTGGTATTTCGGTTTTTGGGGCCGCGGGCGGCGA
CGGGGCCCGTGCGTCCCAGCGCACATGTTCGGCGAGGCGGGGCCTGCGAGCGCGGCCACCGAGAATCGGA
CGGGGGTAGTCTCAAGCTGGCCGGCCTGCTCTGGTGCCTGGCCTCGCGCCGCCGTGTATCGCCCCGCCCT
GGGCGGCAAGGCTGGCCCGGTCGGCACCAGTTGCGTGAGCGGAAAGATGGCCGCTTCCCGGCCCTGCTGC
AGGGAGCTCAAAATGGAGGACGCGGCGCTCGGGAGAGCGGGCGGGTGAGTCACCCACACAAAGGAAAAGG
GCCTTTCCGTCCTCAGCCGTCGCTTCATGTGACTCCACGGAGTACCGGGCGCCGTCCAGGCACCTCGATT
AGTTCTCGAGCTTTTGGAGTACGTCGTCTTTAGGTTGGGGGGAGGGGTTTTATGCGATGGAGTTTCCCCA
CACTGAGTGGGTGGAGACTGAAGTTAGGCCAGCTTGGCACTTGATGTAATTCTCCTTGGAATTTGCCCTT
TTTGAGTTTGGATCTTGGTTCATTCTCAAGCCTCAGACAGTGGTTCAAAGTTTTTTTCTTCCATTTCAGG
TGTCGTGAAGCGGCCGCCATGCTAGTAAATTGTCCGCTAAATTCTGGCCGTTTTTGGCTTTTTTGTTAGA
CGGATCCATAACTTCGTATAATGTATGCTATACGAAGTTATGCCACCATGTCTAGACTGGACAAGAGCAA
AGTCATAAACGGAGCTCTGGAATTACTCAATGGTGTCGGTATCGAAGGCCTGACGACAAGGAAACTCGCT
CAAAAGCTGGGAGTTGAGCAGCCTACCCTGTACTGGCACGTGAAGAACAAGCGGGCCCTGCTCGATGCCC
TGCCAATCGAGATGCTGGACAGGCATCATACCCACTTCTGCCCCCTGGAAGGCGAGTCATGGCAAGACTT
TCTGCGGAACAACGCCAAGTCATACCGCTGTGCTCTCCTCTCACATCGCGACGGGGCTAAAGTGCATCTC
GGCACCCGCCCAACAGAGAAACAGTACGAAACCCTGGAAAATCAGCTCGCGTTCCTGTGTCAGCAAGGCT
TCTCCCTGGAGAACGCACTGTACGCTCTGTCCGCCGTGGGCCACTTTACACTGGGCTGCGTATTGGAGGA
ACAGGAGCATCAAGTAGCAAAAGAGGAAAGAGAGACACCTACCACCGATTCTATGCCCCCACTTCTGAGA
CAAGCAATTGAGCTGTTCGACCGGCAGGGAGCCGAACCTGCCTTCCTTTTCGGCCTGGAACTAATCATAT
GTGGCCTGGAGAAACAGCTAAAGTGCGAAAGCGGCGGGCCGACCGACGCCCTTGACGATTTTGACTTAGA
CATGCTCCCAGCCGATGCCCTTGACGACTTTGACCTTGATATGCTGCCTGCTGACGCTCTTGACGATTTT
GACCTTGACATGCTCCCCGGGTAACTAAGTAAGGATCCGCGGCCGCACTAGAGGAATTCCGCCCCTGAGG
GCCCGGAAACCTGGCCCTGTCTTCTTGACGAGCATTCCTAGGGGTCTTTCCCCTCTCGCCAAAGGAATGC
AAGGTCTGTTGAATGTCGTGAAGGAAGCAGTTCCTCTGGAAGCTTCTTGAAGACAAACAACGTCTGTAGC
GACCCTTTGCAGGCAGCGGAACCCCCCACCTGGCGACAGGTGCCTCTGCGGCCAAAAGCCACGTGTATAA
GATACACCTGCAAAGGCGGCACAACCCCAGTGCCACGTTGTGAGTTGGATAGTTGTGGAAAGAGTCAAAT
GGCTCTCCTCAAGCGTATTCAACAAGGGGCTGAAGGATGCCCAGAAGGTACCCCATTGTATGGGATCTGA
TCTGGGGCCTCGGTGCACATGCTTTACATGTGTTTAGTCGAGGTTAAAAAAACGTCTAGGCCCCCCGAAC
CACGGGGACGTGGTTTTCCTTTGAAAAACACGATGATAAGCTTACCGGTCCACCATGGTGAGCAAGGGCG
AGGAGCTGTTCACCGGGGTGGTGCCCATCCTGGTCGAGCTGGACGGCGACGTAAACGGCCACAAGTTCAG
CGTGTCCGGCGAGGGCGAGGGCGATGCCACCTACGGCAAGCTGACCCTGAAGTTCATCTGCACCACCGGC
AAGCTGCCCGTGCCCTGGCCCACCCTCGTGACCACCCTGACCTACGGCGTGCAGTGCTTCAGCCGCTACC
CCGACCACATGAAGCAGCACGACTTCTTCAAGTCCGCCATGCCCGAAGGCTACGTCCAGGAGCGCACCAT
CTTCTTCAAGGACGACGGCAACTACAAGACCCGCGCCGAGGTGAAGTTCGAGGGCGACACCCTGGTGAAC
CGCATCGAGCTGAAGGGCATCGACTTCAAGGAGGACGGCAACATCCTGGGGCACAAGCTGGAGTACAACT
ACAACAGCCACAACGTCTATATCATGGCCGACAAGCAGAAGAACGGCATCAAGGTGAACTTCAAGATCCG
CCACAACATCGAGGACGGCAGCGTGCAGCTCGCCGACCACTACCAGCAGAACACCCCCATCGGCGACGGC
CCCGTGCTGCTGCCCGACAACCACTACCTGAGCACCCAGTCCGCCCTGAGCAAAGACCCCAACGAGAAGC
GCGATCACATGGTCCTGCTGGAGTTCGTGACCGCCGCCGGGATCACTCTCGGCATGGACGAGCTGTACAA
GTAAGCATGCCCGACGGCGAGGATCTCGTCGTGACCCATGGCGATGCCTGCTTGCCGAATATCATGGTGG
AAAATGGCCGCTTTTCTGGATTCATCGACTGTGGCCGGCTGGGTGTGGCGGACCGCTATCAGGACATAGC
GTTGGCTACCCGTGATATTGCTGAAGAGCTTGGCGGCGAATGGGCTGACCGCTTCCTCGTGCTTTACGGT
ATCGCCGCTCCCGATTCGCAGCGCATCGCCTTCTATCGCCTTCTTGACGAGTTCTTCTGATGTACAAGTA
AAGCGGCCGCGACTCTAGATCATAATCAGCCATACCACATTTGTAGAGGTTTTACTTGCTTTAAAAAACC
TCCCACACCTCCCCCTGAACCTGAAACATAAAATGAATGCAATTGTTGTTGTTTAGTCCCTCCCAATTCG
ATATCAAGCTTATCGCGATAGATCCTAATCAACCTCTGGATTACAAAATTTGTGAAAGATTGACTGGTAT
TCTTAACTATGTTGCTCCTTTTACGCTATGTGGATACGCTGCTTTAATGCCTTTGTATCATGCTATTGCT
TCCCGTATGGCTTTCATTTTCTCCTCCTTGTATAAATCCTGGTTGCTGTCTCTTTATGAGGAGTTGTGGC
CCGTTGTCAGGCAACGTGGCGTGGTGTGCACTGTGTTTGCTGACGCAACCCCCACTGGTTGGGGCATTGC
CACCACCTGTCAGCTCCTTTCCGGGACTTTCGCTTTCCCCCTCCCTATTGCCACGGCGGAACTCATCGCC
GCCTGCCTTGCCCGCTGCTGGACAGGGGCTCGGCTGTTGGGCACTGACAATTCCGTGGTGTTGTCGGGGA
AATCATCGTCCTTTCCTTGGCTGCTCGCCTGTGTTGCCACCTGGATTCTGCGCGGGACGTCCTTCTGCTA
CGTCCCTTCGGCCCTCAATCCAGCGGACCTTCCTTCCCGCGGCCTGCTGCCGGCTCTGCGGCCTCTTCCG
CGTCTTCGCCTTCGCCCTCAGACGAGTCGGATCTCCCTTTGGGCCGCCTCCCCGCCTGAGATCCTTTAAG
ACCAATGACTTACAAGGCAGCTGTAGATCTTAGCCACTTTTTAAAAGAAAAGGGGGGACTGGAAGGGCTA
ATTCACTCCCAACGAAGACAAGATCTGCTTTTTGCTTGTACTGGGTCTCTCTGGTTAGACCAGATCTGAG
CCTGGGAGCTCTCTGGCTAACTAGGGAACCCACTGCTTAAGCCTCAATAAAGCTTGCCTTGAGTGCTTCA
AGTAGTGTGTGCCCGTCTGTTGTGTGACTCTGGTAACTAGAGATCCCTCAGACCCTTTTAGTCAGTGTGG
AAAATCTCTAGCAGTAGTAGTTCATGTCATCTTATTATTCAGTATTTATAACTTGCAAAGAAATGAATAT
CAGAGAGTGAGAGGCCCGGGTTAATTAAGGAAAGGGCTAGATCATTCTTGAAGACGAAAGGGCCTCGTGA
TACGCCTATTTTTATAGGTTAATGTCATGATAATAATGGTTTCTTAGACGTCAGGTGGCACTTTTCGGGG
AAATGTGCGCGGAACCCCTATTTGTTTATTTTTCTAAATACATTCAAATATGTATCCGCTCATGAGACAA
TAACCCTGATAAATGCTTCAATAATATTGAAAAAGGAAGAGTATGAGTATTCAACATTTCCGTGTCGCCC
TTATTCCCTTTTTTGCGGCATTTTGCCTTCCTGTTTTTGCTCACCCAGAAACGCTGGTGAAAGTAAAAGA
TGCTGAAGATCAGTTGGGTGCACGAGTGGGTTACATCGAACTGGATCTCAACAGCGGTAAGATCCTTGAG
AGTTTTCGCCCCGAAGAACGTTTTCCAATGATGAGCACTTTTAAAGTTCTGCTATGTGGCGCGGTATTAT
CCCGTGTTGACGCCGGGCAAGAGCAACTCGGTCGCCGCATACACTATTCTCAGAATGACTTGGTTGAGTA
CTCACCAGTCACAGAAAAGCATCTTACGGATGGCATGACAGTAAGAGAATTATGCAGTGCTGCCATAACC
ATGAGTGATAACACTGCGGCCAACTTACTTCTGACAACGATCGGAGGACCGAAGGAGCTAACCGCTTTTT
TGCACAACATGGGGGATCATGTAACTCGCCTTGATCGTTGGGAACCGGAGCTGAATGAAGCCATACCAAA
CGACGAGCGTGACACCACGATGCCTGTAGCAATGGCAACAACGTTGCGCAAACTATTAACTGGCGAACTA
CTTACTCTAGCTTCCCGGCAACAATTAATAGACTGGATGGAGGCGGATAAAGTTGCAGGACCACTTCTGC
GCTCGGCCCTTCCGGCTGGCTGGTTTATTGCTGATAAATCTGGAGCCGGTGAGCGTGGGTCTCGCGGTAT
CATTGCAGCACTGGGGCCAGATGGTAAGCCCTCCCGTATCGTAGTTATCTACACGACGGGGAGTCAGGCA
ACTATGGATGAACGAAATAGACAGATCGCTGAGATAGGTGCCTCACTGATTAAGCATTGGTAACTGTCAG
ACCAAGTTTACTCATATATACTTTAGATTGATTTAAAACTTCATTTTTAATTTAAAAGGATCTAGGTGAA
GATCCTTTTTGATAATCTCATGACCAAAATCCCTTAACGTGAGTTTTCGTTCCACTGAGCGTCAGACCCC
GTAGAAAAGATCAAAGGATCTTCTTGAGATCCTTTTTTTCTGCGCGTAATCTGCTGCTTGCAAACAAAAA
AACCACCGCTACCAGCGGTGGTTTGTTTGCCGGATCAAGAGCTACCAACTCTTTTTCCGAAGGTAACTGG
CTTCAGCAGAGCGCAGATACCAAATACTGTTCTTCTAGTGTAGCCGTAGTTAGGCCACCACTTCAAGAAC
TCTGTAGCACCGCCTACATACCTCGCTCTGCTAATCCTGTTACCAGTGGCTGCTGCCAGTGGCGATAAGT
CGTGTCTTACCGGGTTGGACTCAAGACGATAGTTACCGGATAAGGCGCAGCGGTCGGGCTGAACGGGGGG
TTCGTGCACACAGCCCAGCTTGGAGCGAACGACCTACACCGAACTGAGATACCTACAGCGTGAGCTATGA
GAAAGCGCCACGCTTCCCGAAGGGAGAAAGGCGGACAGGTATCCGGTAAGCGGCAGGGTCGGAACAGGAG
AGCGCACGAGGGAGCTTCCAGGGGGAAACGCCTGGTATCTTTATAGTCCTGTCGGGTTTCGCCACCTCTG
ACTTGAGCGTCGATTTTTGTGATGCTCGTCAGGGGGGCGGAGCCTATGGAAAAACGCCAGCAACGCGGCC
TTTTTACGGTTCCTGGCCTTTTGCTGGCCTTTTGCTCACATGTTCTTTCCTGCGTTATCCCCTGATTCTG
TGGATAACCGTATTACCGCCTTTGAGTGAGCTGATACCGCTCGCCGCAGCCGAACGACCGAGCGCAGCGA
GTCAGTGAGCGAGGAAGCGGAAGAGCGCCCAATACGCAAACCGCCTCTCCCCGCGCGTTGGCCGATTCAT
TAATGCAGCAAGCTCATGGCTGACTAATTTTTTTTATTTATGCAGAGGCCGAGGCCGCCTCGGCCTCTGA
GCTATTCCAGAAGTAGTGAGGAGGCTTTTTTGGAGGCCTAGGCTTTTGCAAAAAGCTCCCCGTGGCACGA
CAGGTTTCCCGACTGGAAAGCGGGCAGTGAGCGCAACGCAATTAATGTGAGTTAGCTCACTCATTAGGCA
CCCCAGGCTTTACACTTTATGCTTCCGGCTCGTATGTTGTGTGGAATTGTGAGCGGATAACAATTTCACA
CAGGAAACAGCTATGACATGATTACGAATTTCACAAATAAAGCATTTTTTTCACTGCATTCTAGTTGTGG
TTTGTCCAAACTCATCAATGTATCTTATCATGTCTGGATCAACTGGATAACTCAAGCTAACCAAAATCAT
CCCAAACTTCCCACCCCATACCCTATTACCACTGCCAATTACCTGTGGTTTCATTTACTCTAAACCTGTG
ATTCCTCTGAATTATTTTCATTTTAAAGAAATTGTATTTGTTAAATATGTACTACAAACTTAGTAGT
Features (pLannotate 1.2.2; 40 found; start..end, strand, type, name):
    377..634     +  LTR            5' LTR (truncated): truncated 5' long terminal repeat (LTR) from HIV-1
    681..806     +  misc_feature   HIV-1 Ψ: packaging signal of human immunodeficiency virus type 1
    790..1128    +  CDS            HIV-1 gag (fragment): gag protein from human immunodeficiency virus 1; gag
   1303..1536    +  misc_feature   RRE: The Rev response element (RRE) of HIV-1 allows for Rev-dependent mRNA export from the nucleus to the cytoplasm.
   1913..2013    +  CDS            Rev (fragment): human immunodeficiency virus 1 (HIV-1) Rev protein; rev; enhances nuclear export of unspliced and incompletely spliced viral mRNAs
   2058..2175    +  misc_feature   cPPT/CTS: central polypurine tract and central termination sequence of HIV-1
   2230..2473    +  protein_bind   tetracycline response element (fragment): contains seven copies of the tetracycline operator tetO tetracycline repressor TetR
   2491..2529    +  promoter       minimal CMV promoter: human cytomegalovirus (CMV) immediate early promoter
   2659..2683    +  protein_bind   attB1: mutant version of attB; recombination site for the Gateway® BP reaction BP Clonase™
   2704..3915    +  CDS            LCOR (fragment) (sequence partly withheld): LCOR_HUMAN - Also known as C10orf12 From Homo sapiens (Human).
   3988..4803    +  CDS            HOXA9: HXA9_HUMAN - Also known as HOX1G. Experimental evidence at protein level: Swiss-Prot protein existence level 1. Sequence-specific transcription factor which is part of a developmental regulatory system that provides cells with specific positional identities on the anterior-posterior axis. Required for induction of E-selectin and VCAM-1, on the endothelial cells surface at sites of inflammation. From Homo sapiens (Human).
   4858..5667    +  CDS            HOXA5: HXA5_HUMAN - Also known as HOX1C. Experimental evidence at protein level: Swiss-Prot protein existence level 1. Sequence-specific transcription factor which is part of a developmental regulatory system that provides cells with specific positional identities on the anterior-posterior axis. Also binds to its own promoter. Binds specifically to the motif 5'-CYYNATTA[TG]Y-3'. From Homo sapiens (Human).
   5680..5704    -  protein_bind   attB2: mutant version of attB; recombination site for the Gateway® BP reaction BP Clonase™
   5816..5851    +  promoter       PGK promoter (fragment): mouse phosphoglycerate kinase 1 promoter
   5869..5924    +  promoter       UbC promoter (fragment): human ubiquitin C promoter
   5937..5992    +  promoter       UbC promoter (fragment): human ubiquitin C promoter
   6003..7181    +  promoter       EF-1α promoter: strong constitutive promoter for human elongation factor EF-1α
   7195..7244    +  promoter       UbC promoter (fragment): human ubiquitin C promoter
   7251..7284    -  protein_bind   loxP: Cre-mediated recombination occurs in the 8-bp core sequence (GCATACAT). Cre recombinase
   7291..7988    +  CDS            rtTA3 (fragment): reverse tetracycline transactivator 3 activates expression from Tet-responsive promoters in the presence of doxycycline
   7918..8028    +  CDS            VP48: 3 tandem repeats of the minimal activation domain of herpes simplex virus VP16 (Cheng et al., 2013)
   8080..8542    +  misc_feature   IRES: internal ribosome entry site (IRES) of the encephalomyocarditis virus (EMCV)
   8558..9277    +  CDS            EGFP: the original enhanced GFP (Yang et al., 1996) mammalian codon-optimized
   9277..9543    +  CDS            NeoR/KanR (fragment): aminoglycoside phosphotransferase confers resistance to neomycin, kanamycin, and G418 (Geneticin®)
   9571..9654    +  CDS            large T antigen (fragment): large T antigen from SV40 (simian virus 40)
   9688..9708    +  misc_feature   MCS (fragment): pBluescript multiple cloning site
   9720..10308   +  misc_feature   WPRE: woodchuck hepatitis virus posttranscriptional regulatory element
  10316..10381   +  CDS            nef (fragment): NEF_HV1Z2 - Experimental evidence at protein level: Swiss-Prot protein existence level 1. Extracellular Nef protein targets CD4(+) T-lymphocytes for apoptosis by interacting with CXCR4 surface receptors. From Human immunodeficiency virus type 1 group M subtype D (isolate Z2/CDC-Z34) (HIV-1).
  10383..10616   +  LTR            3' LTR (ΔU3): self-inactivating 3' long terminal repeat (LTR) from HIV-1
  10821..10925   +  promoter       AmpR promoter: bla
  10926..11786   +  CDS            AmpR: β-lactamase; bla; confers resistance to ampicillin, carbenicillin, and related antibiotics
  11957..12545   +  rep_origin     ori: high-copy-number ColE1/pMB1/pBR322/pUC origin of replication
  12728..12782   +  CDS            lacI (fragment): lac repressor; lacI; The lac repressor binds to the lac operator to inhibit transcription in E. coli. This inhibition can be relieved by adding lactose or isopropyl-β-D-thiogalactopyranoside (IPTG).
  12788..12881   +  rep_origin     SV40 ori (fragment): SV40 origin of replication
  12906..12943   +  CDS            lacI (fragment): lac repressor; lacI; The lac repressor binds to the lac operator to inhibit transcription in E. coli. This inhibition can be relieved by adding lactose or isopropyl-β-D-thiogalactopyranoside (IPTG).
  12956..12977   +  protein_bind   CAP binding site: CAP binding activates transcription in the presence of cAMP. E. coli catabolite activator protein
  12992..13022   +  promoter       lac promoter: promoter for the E. coli lac operon
  13026..13048   +  protein_bind   lac operator (fragment): The lac repressor binds to the lac operator to inhibit transcription in E. coli. This inhibition can be relieved by adding lactose or isopropyl-β-D-thiogalactopyranoside (IPTG). lac repressor encoded by lacI
  13080..13163   +  polyA_signal   SV40 poly(A) signal (fragment): SV40 polyadenylation signal
  13330..329     +  CDS            nef (fragment) (across the origin): NEF_HV1BR - Experimental evidence at protein level: Swiss-Prot protein existence level 1. Extracellular Nef protein targets CD4(+) T-lymphocytes for apoptosis by interacting with CXCR4 surface receptors (PubMed:14990729). From Human immunodeficiency virus type 1 group M subtype B (isolate BRU/LAI) (HIV-1).
