[The description below was written by a language model from this plasmid's Addgene catalogue record and pLannotate feature annotations shown in this document.]
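Description:
pINDUCER-21-LCOR-P2A-HOXA9-T2A-HOXA5-IMPROVED is a 13.3 kb HIV-1-based lentiviral vector for doxycycline-inducible expression of three human transcription regulators in mammalian cells. It is built on the pINDUCER-21 backbone, and the insert was introduced by Gateway cloning, as shown by the flanking attB1 and attB2 sites. In bacteria it is maintained through a high-copy ColE1/pUC-type origin and selected with ampicillin (AmpR). The viral portion contains a truncated 5' LTR, the Ψ packaging signal, RRE, cPPT/CTS, WPRE and a self-inactivating ΔU3 3' LTR. Together these allow the genome to be packaged, exported and integrated, while LTR promoter activity is lost after transduction.

The payload is a single open reading frame encoding LCOR, HOXA9 and HOXA5, separated by P2A and T2A self-cleaving peptides so that one transcript yields three separate proteins. The annotation matches only part of the LCOR reference protein, whereas HOXA9 and HOXA5 are annotated without a fragment flag. Transcription is driven by a tetracycline response element fused to a minimal CMV promoter. Downstream, a constitutive cassette annotated as the EF-1α promoter, with short UbC-like fragments and a loxP site nearby, drives rtTA3 followed by an EMCV IRES and EGFP. The vector is therefore an all-in-one Tet-On system: transduced cells make the transactivator and can be identified or sorted by green fluorescence, and the three factors are expressed only when doxycycline is present. The short NeoR, large T antigen, lacI and nef fragments are probably annotation remnants rather than functional elements. The associated publication concerns the generation of haematopoietic stem and progenitor cells from human pluripotent stem cells, which is consistent with use of this vector for inducible delivery of transcription factors. The record calls this an improved version but does not say what was changed.
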