Addgene plasmid #154088: pINDUCER-21-LCOR-P2A-HOXA9-T2A-HOXA5-IMPROVED
Purpose: Improved version to express LCOR, P2A, HOXA9, T2A and HOXA5 in mammalian cells.
Depositing lab: George Daley. Depositing organization: Boston Children's Hospital. Publication: Haematopoietic stem and progenitor cells from human pluripotent stem cells. Sugimura R, Jha DK, Han A, Soria-Valles C, da Rocha EL, Lu YF, Goettel JA, Serrao E, Rowe RG, Malleshaiah M, Wong I, Sousa P, Zhu TN, Ditadi A, Keller G, Engelman AN, Snapper SB, Doulatov S, Daley GQ. Nature. 2017 May 17. doi: 10.1038/nature22370. PubMed 28514439.
Backbone
  Vector backbone: pINDUCER-21
  Vector type: Mammalian Expression, Lentiviral
Growth in bacteria
  Bacterial resistance: Ampicillin, 100 μg/mL
  Growth temperature: 30°C
  Growth strain: NEB Stable
  Copy number: Unknown
Gene/Insert
  Gene/Insert name: Ligand Dependent Nuclear Receptor Corepressor, HOXA9, HOXA5 (alt name: LCOR, HOXA9, HOXA5 separated by a 2A peptide)
  Species: H. sapiens (human)
  Entrez Gene: LCOR (a.k.a. C10orf12, MLR2); HOXA9 (a.k.a. ABD-B, HOX1, HOX1.7, HOX1G); HOXA5 (a.k.a. HOX1, HOX1.3, HOX1C)
  Promoter: Tet on
  Cloning method: Gateway Cloning
  Sequencing primers: 5′ AGCTCGTTTAGTGAACCGTCAGATC; 3′ TCTGGGACGTCGTATGGGTA
Terms and licenses: Academic/Nonprofit Terms; Industry Terms: Not Available to Industry
How to cite: pINDUCER-21-LCOR-P2A-HOXA9-T2A-HOXA5-IMPROVED was a gift from George Daley (Addgene plasmid # 154088 ; http://n2t.net/addgene:154088 ; RRID:Addgene_154088)
